Addgene plasmid #91806: CPH3400 (YCp LEU2 Rpb1 A1529_G1534delInsLEVLFQGP)
Purpose: Yeast expression of S. cerevisiae Rpb1 with an internal PreScission protease site
Depositing lab: Chris Hill. Depositing organization: University of Utah. Publication: A novel SH2 recognition mechanism recruits Spt6 to the doubly phosphorylated RNA polymerase II linker at sites of transcription. Sdano MA, Fulcher JM, Palani S, Chandrasekharan MB, Parnell TJ, Whitby FG, Formosa T, Hill CP. Elife. 2017 Aug 16;6. pii: 28723. doi: 10.7554/eLife.28723. PubMed 28826505.
Backbone
  Vector backbone: pRS315
  Backbone manufacturer: ATCC
  Backbone size w/o insert (bp): 7771
  Total vector size (bp): 12979
  Modifications to backbone: Addition of endogenous RPB1 promoter and 3’ untranslated regions
  Vector type: Yeast Expression
  Selectable markers: LEU2
Growth in bacteria
  Bacterial resistance: Ampicillin, 100 μg/mL
  Growth temperature: 37°C
  Growth strain: DH5alpha
  Copy number: Low Copy
Gene/Insert
  Gene/Insert name: RPO21 (alt name: RPB1, RPB220, SUA8, B220)
  Species: S. cerevisiae (budding yeast)
  Insert size (bp): 5208
  Mutation: Residues A1529-G1534 replaced with a PreScission Protease site (LEVLFQGP)
  GenBank ID: NM_001180200.1
  Entrez Gene: RPO21 (a.k.a. YDL140C, RPB1, RPB220, SIT1, SUA8)
  Promoter: Endogenous Rpb1 promoter
  Cloning method: Restriction Enzyme; 5′ cloning site Sph1 (not destroyed); 3′ cloning site Xho1 (not destroyed)
  Sequencing primers: 5′ CTGTTTCCAACACCCAT; 3′ M13R
Resource information
  A portion of this plasmid was derived from a plasmid made by: This plasmid was derived from pCK859, a gift from Craig Kaplan at Texas A&M University.
Terms and licenses: Academic/Nonprofit Terms; Industry Terms: Not Available to Industry
How to cite: CPH3400 (YCp LEU2 Rpb1 A1529_G1534delInsLEVLFQGP) was a gift from Chris Hill (Addgene plasmid # 91806 ; http://n2t.net/addgene:91806 ; RRID:Addgene_91806)
