[The description below was written by a language model from this plasmid's Addgene catalogue record and pLannotate feature annotations shown in this document.]
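Description:
CPH3400 is a low-copy yeast centromeric (YCp) shuttle plasmid built on pRS315 for expressing a modified form of Saccharomyces cerevisiae Rpb1 (RPO21), the largest, catalytic subunit of RNA polymerase II. In yeast it is maintained through a CEN6/ARS element, which keeps it at roughly chromosomal copy number, and it is selected by complementation of leucine auxotrophy using the LEU2 marker with its own promoter. In E. coli it is propagated through a ColE1/pUC-type origin and selected with ampicillin via the β-lactamase gene. An f1 origin, lacZα remnants, lac promoter/operator elements, and flanking T7 and T3 promoters are carried over from the pBluescript-derived polylinker region of the backbone.

The roughly 5.2 kb insert is the RPO21 open reading frame, cloned between SphI and XhoI sites and placed under its endogenous promoter and 3′ untranslated region, which were added to the backbone. Expression should therefore approximate native regulation rather than overexpression. The upstream genomic flank is long enough that the feature table also detects the neighbouring SCM3 coding sequence. The annotation marks RPO21 only as a fragment, covering most but not all of the stated insert length, which probably reflects limits of the automated match rather than a truncation. The defining change is the replacement of residues A1529–G1534 with the eight-residue PreScission protease recognition site LEVLFQGP, creating an internal cleavage site within the protein. The associated publication concerns recruitment of Spt6 to the phosphorylated Rpb1 linker, which suggests the site is used to release the C-terminal portion of Rpb1 proteolytically for biochemical analysis, although the record does not spell this out. The plasmid was derived in part from an earlier Rpb1 plasmid, pCK859.
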