Features (pLannotate 1.2.2; 22 found; start..end, strand, type, name):
     49..504     -  rep_origin     f1 ori (sequence partly withheld): f1 bacteriophage origin of replication; arrow indicates direction of (+) strand synthesis
    512..669     -  CDS            lacZα (fragment): LacZα fragment of β-galactosidase; lacZ fragment
    672..690     +  promoter       T7 promoter: promoter for bacteriophage T7 RNA polymerase
    810..1478    +  CDS            SCM3: SCM3_YEAST - Experimental evidence at protein level: Swiss-Prot protein existence level 1. From Saccharomyces cerevisiae (strain ATCC 204508 / S288c) (Baker's yeast).
   2295..6929    +  CDS            RPO21 (fragment): RPB1_YEAST - Also known as RPB1, RPB220, SUA8. Experimental evidence at protein level: Swiss-Prot protein existence level 1. DNA-dependent RNA polymerase catalyzes the transcription of DNA into RNA using the four ribonucleoside triphosphates as substrates. Largest and catalytic component of RNA polymerase II which synthesizes mRNA precursors and many functional non-coding RNAs. Forms the polymerase active center together with the second largest subunit. Pol II is the central component of the basal RNA polymerase II transcription machinery. During a transcription cycle, Pol II, general transcri
   7748..7768    +  misc_feature   MCS (fragment): pBluescript multiple cloning site
   7780..7798    -  promoter       T3 promoter: promoter for bacteriophage T3 RNA polymerase
   7841..7863    -  protein_bind   lac operator (fragment): The lac repressor binds to the lac operator to inhibit transcription in E. coli. This inhibition can be relieved by adding lactose or isopropyl-β-D-thiogalactopyranoside (IPTG). lac repressor encoded by lacI
   7867..7897    -  promoter       lac promoter: promoter for the E. coli lac operon
   7912..7933    -  protein_bind   CAP binding site: CAP binding activates transcription in the presence of cAMP. E. coli catabolite activator protein
   7946..8038    -  CDS            lacI (fragment): lac repressor; lacI; The lac repressor binds to the lac operator to inhibit transcription in E. coli. This inhibition can be relieved by adding lactose or isopropyl-β-D-thiogalactopyranoside (IPTG).
   8221..8809    -  rep_origin     ori: high-copy-number ColE1/pMB1/pBR322/pUC origin of replication
   8980..9840    -  CDS            AmpR: β-lactamase; bla; confers resistance to ampicillin, carbenicillin, and related antibiotics
   9841..9945    -  promoter       AmpR promoter: bla
   9982..10485   +  misc_feature   CEN/ARS: S. cerevisiae CEN6 centromere fused to an autonomously replicating sequence
  10554..10589   +  CDS            rop (fragment): Rop protein, which maintains plasmids at low copy number; rop
  10691..10741   +  misc_feature   bom (fragment): basis of mobility region from pBR322
  10754..10855   +  CDS            NFS1 (fragment): NFS1_YEAST - Also known as SPL1 From Saccharomyces cerevisiae (strain ATCC 204508 / S288c) (Baker's yeast).
  11217..12311   -  CDS            LEU2: 3-isopropylmalate dehydrogenase, required for leucine biosynthesis; S. cerevisiae LEU2; yeast auxotrophic marker
  12324..12728   -  promoter       LEU2 promoter: S. cerevisiae LEU2
  12868..12945   -  CDS            YO192_YEAST (fragment): Experimental evidence at protein level: Swiss-Prot protein existence level 1. From Saccharomyces cerevisiae (strain ATCC 204508 / S288c) (Baker's yeast).
  12975..48      +  misc_feature   bom (fragment) (across the origin): basis of mobility region from pBR322
>Addgene plasmid #91806 | CPH3400 (YCp LEU2 Rpb1 A1529_G1534delInsLEVLFQGP) | depositor full sequence | sequence record 176481 | CPH3400  (YCp LEU2 Rpb1 A1529_G1534delInsLEVLFQGP) sequence 12979 bps
CGGTGTGAAATACCGCACAGATGCGTAAGGAGAAAATACCGCATCAGGAAATTGTAAACGTTAATATTTT
GTTAAAATTCGCGTTAAATTTTTGTTAAATCAGCTCATTTTTTAACCAATAGGCCGAAATCGGCAAAATC
CCTTATAAATCAAAAGAATAGACCGAGATAGGGT
[37 nt withheld, positions 175-211]
AAAGAACGTGGACTCCAACGTCAAAGG
[49 nt withheld, positions 239-287]
T
[91 nt withheld, positions 289-379]
G
[124 nt withheld, positions 381-504]
CGCGCCATTCGCCATTCAGGCTGCGCAACTGTTGGGAAGGGCGATCGGTGCGGGCCTCTTCGCTATTACG
CCAGCTGGCGAAAGGGGGATGTGCTGCAAGGCGATTAAGTTGGGTAACGCCAGGGTTTTCCCAGTCACGA
CGTTGTAAAACGACGGCCAGTGAATTGTAATACGACTCACTATAGGGCGAATTGGAGCTCTTGGGAAGCT
TCAGTACCGCGATTTTTCAGCTAATGGATCAGATGATATATAAACAAAAAGTGGGATACAGCATATCGAC
GCCTCCACTACAAATTAACAGAAGGATGAAAACCAATAAGAAAATTTCTAAAAGAAGAAGCCTGAAAAAT
CTCCATGGTGCCTTAAAAGGACTATTGAAAGAGTCCGGCAAGAAGAGTGAGTCCAAAATACGAAAACATA
GCGATTGCAATCCTGTTCATCGAGTATATCCGCCAAATATCGAAAAACGGAAGACCAAAAAGGACGATGG
AATTTCACGGCCAATTGCTGAAAGAAATGGTCATGTGTATATAATGTCCAAGGAAAACCACATCATCCCT
AAACTAACCGATGATGAAGTCATGGAGCGCCACAAACTAGCAGACGAAAACATGAGAAAAGTGTGGTCCA
ACATCATAAGCAAATACGAGTCTATTGAAGAACAAGGAGACCTCGTAGACCTGAAAACTGGTGAAATAGT
TGAAGATAATGGGCATATCAAGACGCTGACGGCCAACAACAGCACGAAAGATAAAAGAACAAAATACACA
AGCGTGCTCAGAGACATTATCGACATCAGCGACGAGGAAGATGGTGATAAAAATGATGAATATACTCTTT
GGGCTAACGATAGCGAGGCAAGCGATTCAGAGGTGGATGCTGACAACGACACTGAAGAGGAAAAAGACGA
GAAATTGATAGACGCAGATTTCAAGAAGTACGAGGCCAAACTCTCGAAAAGGATATTACGAGATTAAGGT
GCTAAAATGCCGTATATTCGAATTTCATTACCATCAGAATATATATATATATATATGAGTCTATATTAGG
GACTATCATACGGTAACCCGGACCTCCATTACCCGCATGACTTTACTCACTAAAGACGATTGTCGGTTTT
AAACATTTTTTTTTTTTCATTTCGACCGTCGGTTCTCCTTAGTTTGTTCAGTGGCAACAAGTGGACAAAC
AAGAAGAGCGTGCAGCACCATTCACCGCCAGCTTTGTATCGTCCTTTAGAGTGCAGCAAGAACATTAATT
GCTCTCACAGAGGTATCATAAGAACATCCGATTCGTTCATTAACTGAAATCATATCTGTGTTGTTCTGAT
CGACTCTCTTTGTTAGTTTTATCTTCCATTTTTTTTTATTCCTTTCATTTTCCAATAAAATTTGAACAGG
ATCGATATAAACAGATAAAAACCCTCCAAAGTTAACCATTTGTTTATATTTGCTTTTCTGCATAAGTTTT
CCTAGCGAATTCCCTGATCAACTTTCAAGGAAAACTAAAACTACTGTATTATAAGAGGTTTTTTTTTTCA
TTCCAGATTAATTTTGAAATACGATATCCTCAAGTTTATCTACCAGAATATTTGACTAAGAAATCAAACT
CTGTTAATAATAATATAATTATAAAAACCTCAACTAGAAACTCCAAAAAAAAAAATTTACCATTTTTTAC
TTTCTATCCTTGTTAACCAAATTTCAAAAAAATTTTACCTTTTCTTTTTCCAGAAGAGGGACCAATCATA
AAGATAGCAATAACACTTTACCCCAAAATATAAATCAGACATGGTAGGACAACAGTATTCTAGTGCTCCA
CTCCGTACAGTAAAAGAGGTCCAATTCGGTCTTTTCTCACCTGAAGAAGTTAGAGCAATCAGTGTGGCCA
AAATTAGATTTCCAGAGACAATGGATGAAACCCAGACGAGAGCGAAAATTGGTGGTCTAAACGACCCTAG
GTTAGGCTCTATTGATCGTAATCTGAAGTGTCAAACTTGTCAAGAGGGTATGAACGAATGTCCTGGTCAT
TTTGGTCACATAGATTTAGCAAAACCTGTATTTCATGTTGGTTTTATTGCCAAAATTAAGAAAGTATGTG
AGTGTGTCTGTATGCACTGTGGTAAGCTATTACTGGATGAACATAATGAATTAATGAGACAAGCTCTAGC
AATCAAAGACAGTAAAAAAAGGTTTGCTGCAATTTGGACTTTATGTAAAACAAAAATGGTCTGCGAAACA
GATGTCCCTTCTGAAGATGATCCTACTCAGCTCGTATCAAGGGGAGGTTGTGGTAATACACAGCCTACAA
TTCGTAAGGATGGGTTGAAATTAGTTGGTAGTTGGAAAAAAGATAGAGCCACGGGGGATGCGGATGAACC
AGAACTAAGAGTTTTAAGTACGGAGGAAATCTTGAATATTTTTAAGCATATCTCAGTAAAAGACTTCACT
AGTTTGGGTTTCAACGAAGTTTTTTCTCGTCCAGAATGGATGATTTTAACATGCCTTCCTGTCCCACCAC
CACCGGTGCGTCCATCCATTTCCTTCAATGAATCTCAAAGAGGTGAGGATGATTTAACCTTTAAACTTGC
TGATATTTTAAAAGCTAATATTAGTTTGGAAACACTAGAGCATAACGGTGCTCCACATCATGCTATTGAA
GAAGCAGAGAGTTTATTACAATTTCATGTTGCCACTTATATGGATAATGATATTGCTGGTCAACCACAAG
CTCTGCAGAAGTCCGGCCGTCCCGTTAAATCTATTCGTGCTCGTTTGAAGGGTAAAGAGGGTCGTATCAG
AGGTAATTTAATGGGTAAGCGTGTGGATTTTTCGGCAAGAACTGTTATTTCTGGTGATCCTAATTTGGAA
TTAGACCAAGTCGGTGTTCCAAAATCTATTGCCAAGACTTTAACATACCCAGAAGTGGTCACACCATATA
ACATAGATCGTCTGACGCAACTTGTTAGGAATGGACCAAATGAGCACCCCGGTGCCAAATACGTCATTCG
TGATAGCGGAGACCGTATAGATTTAAGATACAGTAAAAGGGCAGGTGATATTCAATTACAGTATGGGTGG
AAAGTTGAACGTCATATTATGGACAATGATCCAGTTTTATTCAACCGTCAACCTTCGTTGCACAAAATGT
CCATGATGGCCCACAGAGTAAAAGTTATTCCATATTCTACATTTAGATTGAATTTGTCCGTTACATCTCC
ATACAATGCCGATTTCGACGGTGACGAAATGAATCTTCACGTTCCTCAGTCTGAGGAAACAAGGGCGGAA
CTTTCTCAATTATGTGCTGTTCCTCTGCAAATTGTTTCACCACAATCTAACAAACCTTGTATGGGTATTG
TTCAAGATACTTTGTGTGGTATTCGTAAACTGACATTAAGAGATACATTTATAGAACTTGATCAAGTTTT
GAATATGCTTTATTGGGTTCCAGATTGGGATGGTGTTATTCCGACACCTGCAATTATCAAGCCCAAACCT
TTGTGGTCCGGTAAACAAATCTTGTCTGTGGCTATCCCAAACGGTATTCATTTACAACGTTTTGATGAGG
GCACTACTCTGCTTTCTCCAAAGGATAATGGTATGCTTATTATTGACGGTCAAATCATTTTTGGTGTAGT
AGAGAAAAAAACCGTTGGATCCTCCAATGGTGGTTTAATTCATGTTGTTACGAGAGAAAAGGGACCTCAA
GTTTGTGCTAAGTTGTTTGGTAACATACAGAAAGTTGTTAACTTTTGGTTACTACATAATGGGTTTTCAA
CAGGTATTGGTGATACCATTGCGGACGGCCCAACAATGAGGGAAATTACAGAGACAATTGCAGAGGCTAA
AAAGAAAGTTTTGGATGTTACGAAAGAAGCCCAGGCAAACTTATTGACTGCTAAACATGGTATGACTCTC
CGTGAGTCTTTTGAGGATAACGTTGTTCGGTTCCTAAATGAAGCAAGAGATAAGGCAGGTCGTTTAGCTG
AAGTCAATTTGAAAGATTTGAACAATGTGAAACAAATGGTTATGGCAGGTTCCAAGGGTTCATTTATTAA
TATCGCGCAAATGTCAGCTTGTGTAGGACAGCAATCTGTTGAAGGTAAACGTATTGCTTTTGGGTTCGTT
GATCGTACCTTACCTCATTTCTCTAAAGATGATTACTCCCCAGAGTCTAAAGGTTTTGTTGAGAACTCAT
ATTTGAGAGGTTTGACCCCACAAGAATTTTTTTTCCATGCAATGGGTGGTCGTGAAGGTCTTATCGATAC
CGCCGTCAAAACAGCCGAAACAGGTTATATTCAACGTCGTTTAGTGAAAGCTCTAGAAGATATCATGGTT
CATTACGATAACACCACAAGAAACTCATTGGGTAACGTTATTCAGTTTATTTATGGTGAAGATGGTATGG
ATGCTGCGCATATTGAAAAGCAATCGCTAGATACTATTGGTGGCTCCGATGCAGCTTTTGAAAAGAGATA
CAGAGTTGATTTATTGAATACAGACCATACCCTTGATCCCTCACTATTGGAATCCGGATCTGAGATACTT
GGCGATTTGAAACTTCAAGTTCTCCTGGATGAAGAATACAAACAATTAGTGAAAGATCGTAAATTTTTGA
GGGAAGTTTTTGTTGATGGTGAAGCAAACTGGCCATTACCAGTCAACATAAGACGTATTATTCAAAATGC
TCAACAAACTTTCCACATAGATCATACGAAACCATCTGATTTAACAATCAAAGACATCGTTCTTGGTGTA
AAGGATTTGCAAGAAAACTTATTAGTGTTGCGTGGTAAGAATGAAATTATACAAAATGCCCAGCGAGATG
CAGTTACATTGTTCTGCTGTTTATTACGTTCCCGTTTGGCCACACGTAGAGTTCTACAAGAGTACAGACT
AACAAAACAGGCATTCGATTGGGTATTAAGTAATATCGAGGCACAATTCCTCCGTTCTGTTGTTCACCCT
GGTGAAATGGTTGGTGTTCTAGCAGCCCAATCCATTGGTGAACCAGCCACACAAATGACCCTTAACACCT
TCCATTTTGCTGGTGTTGCTTCCAAAAAAGTTACTTCTGGTGTCCCCCGTTTAAAGGAAATTTTGAATGT
GGCCAAAAACATGAAAACCCCTTCCTTGACTGTATACTTAGAGCCCGGGCATGCTGCCGATCAAGAACAA
GCGAAGTTGATCAGATCTGCTATCGAGCATACCACTTTAAAGAGTGTCACTATTGCTTCAGAAATTTACT
ATGATCCTGATCCACGTTCCACAGTTATTCCAGAAGATGAAGAAATTATCCAACTTCATTTCTCATTATT
GGATGAAGAGGCTGAACAATCTTTTGACCAACAATCACCTTGGTTATTACGTCTGGAACTGGATCGTGCA
GCAATGAATGATAAAGACTTAACAATGGGTCAGGTTGGTGAAAGAATCAAGCAAACATTCAAAAATGATT
TGTTTGTTATCTGGTCTGAAGACAACGATGAGAAGTTGATCATCCGTTGTCGTGTTGTTCGTCCAAAGTC
ACTAGATGCTGAGACTGAAGCAGAAGAAGATCATATGTTGAAGAAAATTGAGAACACAATGTTAGAGAAT
ATTACATTACGTGGTGTAGAGAACATCGAGCGTGTTGTCATGATGAAATATGACCGTAAAGTACCAAGTC
CAACTGGTGAATACGTTAAGGAACCTGAATGGGTGTTGGAAACAGATGGTGTTAACTTATCTGAAGTTAT
GACTGTTCCTGGTATCGACCCAACCAGAATCTATACCAACTCCTTCATTGATATAATGGAAGTTCTAGGT
ATTGAAGCTGGTCGTGCAGCCTTGTATAAAGAAGTTTACAATGTTATTGCTTCTGATGGTTCGTATGTTA
ACTACCGTCATATGGCTTTGTTAGTCGATGTTATGACAACCCAAGGTGGCTTAACTTCTGTTACTCGTCA
TGGTTTCAACAGATCAAATACAGGTGCCTTAATGAGATGTTCATTTGAAGAAACTGTCGAAATTTTGTTT
GAAGCTGGTGCTTCAGCCGAATTAGATGATTGTCGTGGTGTTTCGGAAAATGTCATTCTTGGTCAAATGG
CTCCAATCGGTACCGGTGCATTTGATGTGATGATCGATGAGGAGTCACTGGTAAAATACATGCCAGAACA
AAAAATAACTGAGATTGAAGACGGACAAGATGGTGGCGTCACACCATACAGTAACGAAAGTGGTTTGGTC
AATGCAGATCTTGACGTTAAAGATGAGCTAATGTTTTCACCTCTGGTTGATTCGGGTTCAAATGACGCTA
TGGCTGGAGGATTTACAGCGTACGGTGGTGCTGATTATGGTGAAGCCACGTCTCCATTTGGTGCTTATGG
TGAAGCACTGGAAGTTCTGTTCCAGGGGCCCTTTGGAGTCTCCTCACCAGGCTTTTCTCCAACTTCCCCA
ACATACTCTCCTACCTCTCCAGCGTACTCACCAACATCACCATCGTACTCACCAACATCACCATCGTACT
CGCCAACATCACCATCGTACTCACCTACATCACCATCGTATTCACCAACGTCACCATCATATTCGCCAAC
GTCACCATCATATTCGCCAACGTCGCCATCGTATTCTCCAACGTCACCATCGTATTCGCCAACGTCGCCT
TCCTACTCTCCCACGTCGCCAAGCTACAGCCCTACGTCTCCTTCTTATTCTCCTACATCTCCATCATACT
CTCCTACGTCACCAAGTTACAGCCCAACGTCACCAAGTTACAGCCCAACGTCTCCAGCCTATTCCCCAAC
ATCACCAAGTTATAGTCCTACATCGCCTTCATACTCTCCAACATCACCATCCTATTCCCCAACATCACCT
TCTTACTCTCCCACCTCTCCAAACTATAGCCCTACTTCACCTTCTTACTCCCCAACATCTCCAGGCTACA
GCCCAGGATCTCCTGCATATTCTCCAAAGCAAGACGAACAAAAGCATAATGAAAATGAAAATTCCAGATG
ATATAGTATATCATCCTTACGTATTTGACGTTATTACATTATATATAGTTTCTCAAATAATATTTCTAGT
TTATTTTTGTATCATAATAAAAACGTATACCAAATATACCATTATTTTTCATAGCATTATGGTAGGGATA
GGGAATCAAGTAACTAATTTATATCCGCAGAGCATTGGGAAAACCAACGGCGCTAGTAAATGCATTTAAA
TTACGTCCGTCCAACTTCTAAGCTTAAGGGTTTCTCGAGGGGGGGCCCGGTACCAGCTTTTGTTCCCTTT
AGTGAGGGTTAATTCCGAGCTTGGCGTAATCATGGTCATAGCTGTTTCCTGTGTGAAATTGTTATCCGCT
CACAATTCCACACAACATACGAGCCGGAAGCATAAAGTGTAAAGCCTGGGGTGCCTAATGAGTGAGGTAA
CTCACATTAATTGCGTTGCGCTCACTGCCCGCTTTCCAGTCGGGAAACCTGTCGTGCCAGCTGCATTAAT
GAATCGGCCAACGCGCGGGGAGAGGCGGTTTGCGTATTGGGCGCTCTTCCGCTTCCTCGCTCACTGACTC
GCTGCGCTCGGTCGTTCGGCTGCGGCGAGCGGTATCAGCTCACTCAAAGGCGGTAATACGGTTATCCACA
GAATCAGGGGATAACGCAGGAAAGAACATGTGAGCAAAAGGCCAGCAAAAGGCCAGGAACCGTAAAAAGG
CCGCGTTGCTGGCGTTTTTCCATAGGCTCCGCCCCCCTGACGAGCATCACAAAAATCGACGCTCAAGTCA
GAGGTGGCGAAACCCGACAGGACTATAAAGATACCAGGCGTTTCCCCCTGGAAGCTCCCTCGTGCGCTCT
CCTGTTCCGACCCTGCCGCTTACCGGATACCTGTCCGCCTTTCTCCCTTCGGGAAGCGTGGCGCTTTCTC
ATAGCTCACGCTGTAGGTATCTCAGTTCGGTGTAGGTCGTTCGCTCCAAGCTGGGCTGTGTGCACGAACC
CCCCGTTCAGCCCGACCGCTGCGCCTTATCCGGTAACTATCGTCTTGAGTCCAACCCGGTAAGACACGAC
TTATCGCCACTGGCAGCAGCCACTGGTAACAGGATTAGCAGAGCGAGGTATGTAGGCGGTGCTACAGAGT
TCTTGAAGTGGTGGCCTAACTACGGCTACACTAGAAGGACAGTATTTGGTATCTGCGCTCTGCTGAAGCC
AGTTACCTTCGGAAAAAGAGTTGGTAGCTCTTGATCCGGCAAACAAACCACCGCTGGTAGCGGTGGTTTT
TTTGTTTGCAAGCAGCAGATTACGCGCAGAAAAAAAGGATCTCAAGAAGATCCTTTGATCTTTTCTACGG
GGTCTGACGCTCAGTGGAACGAAAACTCACGTTAAGGGATTTTGGTCATGAGATTATCAAAAAGGATCTT
CACCTAGATCCTTTTAAATTAAAAATGAAGTTTTAAATCAATCTAAAGTATATATGAGTAAACTTGGTCT
GACAGTTACCAATGCTTAATCAGTGAGGCACCTATCTCAGCGATCTGTCTATTTCGTTCATCCATAGTTG
CCTGACTCCCCGTCGTGTAGATAACTACGATACGGGAGGGCTTACCATCTGGCCCCAGTGCTGCAATGAT
ACCGCGAGACCCACGCTCACCGGCTCCAGATTTATCAGCAATAAACCAGCCAGCCGGAAGGGCCGAGCGC
AGAAGTGGTCCTGCAACTTTATCCGCCTCCATCCAGTCTATTAATTGTTGCCGGGAAGCTAGAGTAAGTA
GTTCGCCAGTTAATAGTTTGCGCAACGTTGTTGCCATTGCTACAGGCATCGTGGTGTCACGCTCGTCGTT
TGGTATGGCTTCATTCAGCTCCGGTTCCCAACGATCAAGGCGAGTTACATGATCCCCCATGTTGTGCAAA
AAAGCGGTTAGCTCCTTCGGTCCTCCGATCGTTGTCAGAAGTAAGTTGGCCGCAGTGTTATCACTCATGG
TTATGGCAGCACTGCATAATTCTCTTACTGTCATGCCATCCGTAAGATGCTTTTCTGTGACTGGTGAGTA
CTCAACCAAGTCATTCTGAGAATAGTGTATGCGGCGACCGAGTTGCTCTTGCCCGGCGTCAATACGGGAT
AATACCGCGCCACATAGCAGAACTTTAAAAGTGCTCATCATTGGAAAACGTTCTTCGGGGCGAAAACTCT
CAAGGATCTTACCGCTGTTGAGATCCAGTTCGATGTAACCCACTCGTGCACCCAACTGATCTTCAGCATC
TTTTACTTTCACCAGCGTTTCTGGGTGAGCAAAAACAGGAAGGCAAAATGCCGCAAAAAAGGGAATAAGG
GCGACACGGAAATGTTGAATACTCATACTCTTCCTTTTTCAATATTATTGAAGCATTTATCAGGGTTATT
GTCTCATGAGCGGATACATATTTGAATGTATTTAGAAAAATAAACAAATAGGGGTTCCGCGCACATTTCC
CCGAAAAGTGCCACCTGGGTCCTTTTCATCACGTGCTATAAAAATAATTATAATTTAAATTTTTTAATAT
AAATATATAAATTAAAAATAGAAAGTAAAAAAAGAAATTAAAGAAAAAATAGTTTTTGTTTTCCGAAGAT
GTAAAAGACTCTAGGGGGATCGCCAACAAATACTACCTTTTATCTTGCTCTTCCTGCTCTCAGGTATTAA
TGCCGAATTGTTTCATCTTGTCTGTGTAGAAGACCACACACGAAAATCCTGTGATTTTACATTTTACTTA
TCGTTAATCGAATGTATATCTATTTAATCTGCTTTTCTTGTCTAATAAATATATATGTAAAGTACGCTTT
TTGTTGAAATTTTTTAAACCTTTGTTTATTTTTTTTTCTTCATTCCGTAACTCTTCTACCTTCTTTATTT
ACTTTCTAAAATCCAAATACAAAACATAAAAATAAATAAACACAGAGTAAATTCCCAAATTATTCCATCA
TTAAAAGATACGAGGCGCGTGTAAGTTACAGGCAAGCGATCCGTCCTAAGAAACCATTATTATCATGACA
TTAACCTATAAAAATAGGCGTATCACGAGGCCCTTTCGTCTCGCGCGTTTCGGTGATGACGGTGAAAACC
TCTGACACATGCAGCTCCCGGAGACGGTCACAGCTTGTCTGTAAGCGGATGCCGGGAGCAGACAAGCCCG
TCAGGGCGCGTCAGCGGGTGTTGGCGGGTGTCGGGGCTGGCTTAACTATGCGGCATCAGAGCAGATTGTA
CTGAGAGTGCACCATATCGACTACGTCGTAAGGCCGTTTCTGACAGAGTAAAATTCTTGAGGGAACTTTC
ACCATTATGGGAAATGGTTCAAGAAGGTATTGACTTAAACTCCATCAAATGGTCAGGTCATTGAGTGTTT
TTTATTTGTTGTATTTTTTTTTTTTTAGAGAAAATCCTCCAATATCAAATTAGGAATCGTAGTTTCATGA
TTTTCTGTTACACCTAACTTTTTGTGTGGTGCCCTCCTCCTTGTCAATATTAATGTTAAAGTGCAATTCT
TTTTCCTTATCACGTTGAGCCATTAGTATCAATTTGCTTACCTGTATTCCTTTACTATCCTCCTTTTTCT
CCTTCTTGATAAATGTATGTAGATTGCGTATATAGTTTCGTCTACCCTATGAACATATTCCATTTTGTAA
TTTCGTGTCGTTTCTATTATGAATTTCATTTATAAAGTTTATGTACAAATATCATAAAAAAAGAGAATCT
TTTTAAGCAAGGATTTTCTTAACTTCTTCGGCGACAGCATCACCGACTTCGGTGGTACTGTTGGAACCAC
CTAAATCACCAGTTCTGATACCTGCATCCAAAACCTTTTTAACTGCATCTTCAATGGCCTTACCTTCTTC
AGGCAAGTTCAATGACAATTTCAACATCATTGCAGCAGACAAGATAGTGGCGATAGGGTCAACCTTATTC
TTTGGCAAATCTGGAGCAGAACCGTGGCATGGTTCGTACAAACCAAATGCGGTGTTCTTGTCTGGCAAAG
AGGCCAAGGACGCAGATGGCAACAAACCCAAGGAACCTGGGATAACGGAGGCTTCATCGGAGATGATATC
ACCAAACATGTTGCTGGTGATTATAATACCATTTAGGTGGGTTGGGTTCTTAACTAGGATCATGGCGGCA
GAATCAATCAATTGATGTTGAACCTTCAATGTAGGGAATTCGTTCTTGATGGTTTCCTCCACAGTTTTTC
TCCATAATCTTGAAGAGGCCAAAACATTAGCTTTATCCAAGGACCAAATAGGCAATGGTGGCTCATGTTG
TAGGGCCATGAAAGCGGCCATTCTTGTGATTCTTTGCACTTCTGGAACGGTGTATTGTTCACTATCCCAA
GCGACACCATCACCATCGTCTTCCTTTCTCTTACCAAAGTAAATACCTCCCACTAATTCTCTGACAACAA
CGAAGTCAGTACCTTTAGCAAATTGTGGCTTGATTGGAGATAAGTCTAAAAGAGAGTCGGATGCAAAGTT
ACATGGTCTTAAGTTGGCGTACAATTGAAGTTCTTTACGGATTTTTAGTAAACCTTGTTCAGGTCTAACA
CTACCGGTACCCCATTTAGGACCACCCACAGCACCTAACAAAACGGCATCAACCTTCTTGGAGGCTTCCA
GCGCCTCATCTGGAAGTGGGACACCTGTAGCATCGATAGCAGCACCACCAATTAAATGATTTTCGAAATC
GAACTTGACATTGGAACGAACATCAGAAATAGCTTTAAGAACCTTAATGGCTTCGGCTGTGATTTCTTGA
CCAACGTGGTCACCTGGCAAAACGACGATCTTCTTAGGGGCAGACATAGGGGCAGACATTAGAATGGTAT
ATCCTTGAAATATATATATATATTGCTGAAATGTAAAAGGTAAGAAAAGTTAGAAAGTAAGACGATTGCT
AACCACCTATTGGAAAAAACAATAGGTCCTTAAATAATATTGTCAACTTCAAGTATTGTGATGCAAGCAT
TTAGTCATGAACGCTTCTCTATTCTATATGAAAAGCCGGTTCCGGCCTCTCACCTTTCCTTTTTCTCCCA
ATTTTTCAGTTGAAAAAGGTATATGCGTCAGGCGACCTCTGAAATTAACAAAAAATTTCCAGTCATCGAA
TTTGATTCTGTGCGATAGCGCCCCTGTGTGTTCTCGTTATGTTGAGGAAAAAAATAATGGTTGCTAAGAG
ATTCGAACTCTTGCATCTTACGATACCTGAGTATTCCCACAGTTAACTGCGGTCAAGATATTTCTTGAAT
CAGGCGCCTTAGACCGCTCGGCCAAACAACCAATTACTTGTTGAGAAATAGAGTATAATTATCCTATAAA
TATAACGTTTTTGAACACACATGAACAAGGAAGTACAGGACAATTGATTTTGAAGAGAATGTGGATTTTG
ATGTAATTGTTGGGATTCCATTTTTAATAAGGCAATAATATTAGGTATGTGGATATACTAGAAGTTCTCC
TCGACCGTCGATATG
