>Addgene plasmid #91806 | CPH3400 (YCp LEU2 Rpb1 A1529_G1534delInsLEVLFQGP) | addgene partial sequence | sequence record 181037 | Addgene Partial NGS Result
ACCGAGTTGCTCTTGCCCGGCGTCAATACGGGATAATACCGCGCCACATAGCAGAACTTTAAAAGTGCTC
ATCATTGGAAAACGTTCTTCGGGGCGAAAACTCTCAAGGATCTTACCGCTGTTGAGATCCAGTTCGATGT
AACCCACTCGTGCACCCAACTGATCTTCAGCATCTTTTACTTTCACCAGCGTTTCTGGGTGAGCAAAAAC
AGGAAGGCAAAATGCCGCAAAAAAGGGAATAAGGGCGACACGGAAATGTTGAATACTCATACTCTTCCTT
TTTCAATATTATTGAAGCATTTATCAGGGTTATTGTCTCATGAGCGGATACATATTTGAATGTATTTAGA
AAAATAAACAAATAGGGGTTCCGCGCACATTTCCCCGAAAAGTGCCACCTGGGTCCTTTTCATCACGTGC
TATAAAAATAATTATAATTTAAATTTTTTAATATAAATATATAAATTAAAAATAGAAAGTAAAAAAAGAA
ATTAAAGAAAAAATAGTTTTTGTTTTCCGAAGATGTAAAAGACTCTAGGGGGATCGCCAACAAATACTAC
CTTTTATCTTGCTCTTCCTGCTCTCAGGTATTAATGCCGAATTGTTTCATCTTGTCTGTGTAGAAGACCA
CACACGAAAATCCTGTGATTTTACATTTTACTTATCGTTAATCGAATGTATATCTATTTAATCTGCTTTT
CTTGTCTAATAAATATATATGTAAAGTACGCTTTTTGTTGAAATTTTTTAAACCTTTGTTTATTTTTTTT
TCTTCATTCCGTAACTCTTCTACCTTCTTTATTTACTTTCTAAAATCCAAATACAAAACATAAAAATAAA
TAAACACAGAGTAAATTCCCAAATTATTCCATCATTAAAAGATACGAGGCGCGTGTAAGTTACAGGCAAG
CGATCCGTCCTAAGAAACCATTATTATCATGACATTAACCTATAAAAATAGGCGTATCACGAGGCCCTTT
CGTCTCGCGCGTTTCGGTGATGACGGTGAAAACCTCTGACACATGCAGCTCCCGGAGACGGTCACAGCTT
GTCTGTAAGCGGATGCCGGGAGCAGACAAGCCCGTCAGGGCGCGTCAGCGGGTGTTGGCGGGTGTCGGGG
CTGGCTTAACTATGCGGCATCAGAGCAGATTGTACTGAGAGTGCACCATATCGACTACGTCGTTAAGGCC
GTTTCTGACAGAGTAAAATTCTTGAGGGAACTTTCACCATTATGGGAAATGGTTCAAGAAGGTATTGACT
TAAACTCCATCAAATGGTCAGGTCATTGAGTGTTTTTTATTTGTTGTATTTTTTTTTTTTTAGAGAAAAT
CCTCCAATATATAAATTAGGAATCATAGTTTCATGATTTTCTGTTACACCTAACTTTTTGTGTGGTGCCC
TCCTCCTTGTCAATATTAATGTTAAAGTGCAATTCTTTTTCCTTATCACGTTGAGCCATTAGTATCAATT
TGCTTACCTGTATTCCTTTACATCCTCCTTTTTCTCCTTCTTGATAAATGTATGTAGATTGCGTATATAG
TTTCGTCTACCCTATGAACATATTCCATTTTGTAATTTCGTGTCGTTTCTATTATGAATTTCATTTATAA
AGTTTATGTACAAATATCATAAAAAAAGAGAATCTTTTTAAGCAAGGATTTTCTTAACTTCTTCGGCGAC
AGCATCACCGACTTCGGTGGTACTGTTGGAACCACCTAAATCACCAGTTCTGATACCTGCATCCAAAACC
TTTTTAACTGCATCTTCAATGGCCTTACCTTCTTCAGGCAAGTTCAATGACAATTTCAACATCATTGCAG
CAGACAAGATAGTGGCGATAGGGTTGACCTTATTCTTTGGCAAATCTGGAGCAGAACCGTGGCATGGTTC
GTACAAACCAAATGCGGTGTTCTTGTCTGGCAAAGAGGCCAAGGACGCAGATGGCAACAAACCCAAGGAA
CCTGGGATAACGGAGGCTTCATCGGAGATGATATCACCAAACATGTTGCTGGTGATTATAATACCATTTA
GGTGGGTTGGGTTCTTAACTAGGATCATGGCGGCAGAATCAATCAATTGATGTTGAACCTTCAATGTAGG
GAATTCGTTCTTGATGGTTTCCTCCACAGTTTTTCTCCATAATCTTGAAGAGGCCAAAACATTAGCTTTA
TCCAAGGACCAAATAGGCAATGGTGGCTCATGTTGTAGGGCCATGAAAGCGGCCATTCTTGTGATTCTTT
GCACTTCTGGAACGGTGTATTGTTCACTATCCCAAGCGACACCATCACCATCGTCTTCCTTTCTCTTACC
AAAGTAAATACCTCCCACTAATTCTCTGACAACAACGAAGTCAGTACCTTTAGCAAATTGTGGCTTGATT
GGAGATAAGTCTAAAAGAGAGTCGGATGCAAAGTTACATGGTCTTAAGTTGGCGTACAATTGAAGTTCTT
TACGGATTTTTAGTAAACCTTGTTCAGGTCTAACACTACCGGTACCCCATTTAGGACCACCCACAGCACC
TAACAAAACGGCATCAGCCTTCTTGGAGGCTTCCAGCGCCTCATCTGGAAGTGGAACACCTGTAGCATCG
ATAGCAGCACCACCAATTAAATGATTTTCGAAATCGAACTTGACATTGGAACGAACATCAGAAATAGCTT
TAAGAACCTTAATGGCTTCGGCTGTGATTTCTTGACCAACGTGGTCACCTGGCAAAACGACGATCTTCTT
AGGGGCAGACATTAGAATGGTATATCCTTGAAATATATATATATATATTGCTGAAATGTAAAAGGTAAGA
AAAGTTAGAAAGTAAGACGATTGCTAACCACCTATTGGAAAAAACAATAGGTCCTTAAATAATATTGTCA
ACTTCAAGTATTGTGATGCAAGCATTTAGTCATGAACGCTTCTCTATTCTATATGAAAAGCCGGTTCCGG
CGCTCTCACCTTTCCTTTTTCTCCCAATTTTTCAGTTGAAAAAGGTATATGCGTCAGGCGACCTCTGAAA
TTAACAAAAAATTTCCAGTCATCGAATTTGATTCTGTGCGATAGCGCCCCTGTGTGTTCTCGTTATGTTG
AGGAAAAAAATAATGGTTGCTAAGAGATTCGAACTCTTGCATCTTACGATACCTGAGTATTCCCACAGTT
AACTGCGGTCAAGATATTTCTTGAATCAGGCGCCTTAGACCGCTCGGCCAAACAACCAATTACTTGTTGA
GAAATAGAGTATAATTATCCTATAAATATAACGTTTTTGAACACACATGAACAAGGAAGTACAGGACAAT
TGATTTTGAAGAGAATGTGGATTTTGATGTAATTGTTGGGATTCCATTTTTAATAAGGCAATAATATTAG
GTATGTAGATATACTAGAAGTTCTCCTCGACCGGTCGATATGCGGTGTGAAATACCGCACAGATGCGTAA
GGAGAAAATACCGCATCAGGAAATTGTAAGCGTTAATATTTTGTTAAAATTCGCGTTAAATTTTTGTTAA
ATCAGCTCATTTTTTAACCAATAGGCCGAAATCGGCAAAATCCCTTATAAATCAAAAGAATAGACCGAGA
TAGGGT
[37 nt withheld, positions 3577-3613]
AAAGAACGTGGACTCCAACGTCAAAGG
[49 nt withheld, positions 3641-3689]
T
[91 nt withheld, positions 3691-3781]
G
[124 nt withheld, positions 3783-3906]
CCATTCGCCATTCAGGCTGCGCAACTGTTGGGAAGGGCGATCGGTGCGGGCCTCTTCGCTATTACGCCAG
CTGGCGAAAGGGGGATGTGCTGCAAGGCGATTAAGTTGGGTAACGCCAGGGTTTTCCCAGTCACGACGTT
GTAAAACGACGGCCAGTGAATTGTAATACGACTCACTATAGGGCGAATTGGAGCTCTTGGGAAGCTTCAG
TACCGCGATTTTTCAGCTAATGGATCAGATGATATATAAACAAAAAGTGGGATACAGCATATCGACGCCT
CCACTACAAATTAACAGAAGGATGAAAACCAATAAGAAAATTTCTAAAAGAAGAAGCCTGAAAAATCTCC
ATGGTGCCTTAAAAGGACTATTGAAAGAGTCCGGCAAGAAGAGTGAGTCCAAAATACGAAAACATAGCGA
TTGCAATCCTGTTCATCGAGTATATCCGCCAAATATCGAAAAACGGAAGACCAAAAAGGACGATGGAATT
TCACGGCCAATTGCTGAAAGAAATGGTCATGTGTATATAATGTCCAAGGAAAACCACATCATCCCTAAAC
TAACCGATGATGAAGTCATGGAGCGCCACAAACTAGCAGACGAAAACATGAGAAAAGTGTGGTCCAACAT
CATAAGCAAATACGAGTCTATTGAAGAACAAGGAGACCTCGTAGACCTGAAAACTGGTGAAATAGTTGAA
GATAATGGGCATATCAAGACGCTGACGGCCAACAACAGCACGAAAGATAAAAGAACAAAATACACAAGCG
TGCTCAGAGACATTATCGACATCAGCGACGAGGAAGATGGTGATAAAAATGATGAATATACTCTTTGGGC
TAACGATAGCGAGGCAAGCGATTCAGAGGTGGATGCTGACAACGACACTGAAGAGGAAAAAGACGAGAAA
TTGATAGACGCAGATTTCAAGAAGTACGAGGCCAAACTCTCGAAAAGGATATTACGAGATTAAGGTGCTA
AAATGCCGTATATTCGAATTTCATTACCATCAGAATATATATATATATATATGAGTCTATATTAGGGACT
ATCATACGGTAACCCGGACCTCCATTACCCGCATGACTTTACTCACTAAAGACGATTGTCGGTTTTAAAC
ATTTTTTTTTTTTCATTTCGACCGTCGGTTCTCCTTAGTTTGTTCAGTGGCAACAAGTGGACAAACAAGA
AGAGCGTGCAGCACCATTCACCGCCAGCTTTGTATCGTCCTTTAGAGTGCAGCAAGAACATTAATTGCTC
TCACAGAGGTATCATAAGAACATCCGATTCGTTCATTAACTGAAATCATATCTGTGTTGTTCTGATCGAC
TCTCTTTGTTAGTTTTATCTTCCATTTTTTTTTATTCCTTTCATTTTCCAATAAAATTTGAACAGGATCG
ATATAAACAGATAAAAACCCTCCAAAGTTAACCATTTGTTTATATTTGCTTTTCTGCATAAGTTTTCCTA
GCGAATTCCCTGATCAACTTTCAAGGAAAACTAAAACTACTGTATTATAAGAGGTTTTTTTTTTCATTCC
AGATTAATTTTGAAATACGATATCCTCAAGTTTATCTACCAGAATATTTGACTAAGAAATCAAACTCTGT
TAATAATAATATAATTATAAAAACCTCAACTAGAAACTCCAAAAAAAAAAATTTACCATTTTTTACTTTC
TATCCTTGTTAACCAAATTTCAAAAAAATTTTACCTTTTCTTTTTCCAGAAGAGGGACCAATCATAAAGA
TAGCAATAACACTTTACCCCAAAATATAAATCAGACATGGTAGGACAACAGTATTCTAGTGCTCCACTCC
GTACAGTAAAAGAGGTCCAATTCGGTCTTTTCTCACCTGAAGAAGTTAGAGCAATCAGTGTGGCCAAAAT
TAGATTTCCAGAGACAATGGATGAAACCCAGACGAGAGCGAAAATTGGTGGTCTAAACGACCCTAGGTTA
GGCTCTATTGATCGTAATCTGAAGTGTCAAACTTGTCAAGAGGGTATGAACGAATGTCCTGGTCATTTTG
GTCACATAGATTTAGCAAAACCTGTATTTCATGTTGGTTTTATTGCCAAAATTAAGAAAGTATGTGAGTG
TGTCTGTATGCACTGTGGTAAGCTATTACTGGATGAACATAATGAATTAATGAGACAAGCTCTAGCAATC
AAAGACAGTAAAAAAAGGTTTGCTGCAATTTGGACTTTATGTAAAACAAAAATGGTCTGCGAAACAGATG
TCCCTTCTGAAGATGATCCTACTCAGCTCGTATCAAGGGGAGGTTGTGGTAATACACAGCCTACAATTCG
TAAGGATGGGTTGAAATTAGTTGGTAGTTGGAAAAAAGATAGAGCCACGGGGGATGCGGATGAACCAGAA
CTAAGAGTTTTAAGTACGGAGGAAATCTTGAATATTTTTAAGCATATCTCAGTAAAAGACTTCACTAGTT
TGGGTTTCAACGAAGTTTTTTCTCGTCCAGAATGGATGATTTTAACATGCCTTCCTGTCCCACCACCACC
GGTGCGTCCATCCATTTCCTTCAATGAATCTCAAAGAGGTGAGGATGATTTAACCTTTAAACTTGCTGAT
ATTTTAAAAGCTAATATTAGTTTGGAAACACTAGAGCATAACGGTGCTCCACATCATGCTATTGAAGAAG
CAGAGAGTTTATTACAATTTCATGTTGCCACTTATATGGATAATGATATTGCTGGTCAACCACAAGCTCT
GCAGAAGTCCGGCCGTCCCGTTAAATCTATTCGTGCTCGTTTGAAGGGTAAAGAGGGTCGTATCAGAGGT
AATTTAATGGGTAAGCGTGTGGATTTTTCGGCAAGAACTGTTATTTCTGGTGATCCTAATTTGGAATTAG
ACCAAGTCGGTGTTCCAAAATCTATTGCCAAGACTTTAACATACCCAGAAGTGGTCACACCATATAACAT
AGATCGTCTGACGCAACTTGTTAGGAATGGACCAAATGAGCACCCCGGTGCCAAATACGTCATTCGTGAT
AGCGGAGACCGTATAGATTTAAGATACAGTAAAAGGGCAGGTGATATTCAATTACAGTATGGGTGGAAAG
TTGAACGTCATATTATGGACAATGATCCAGTTTTATTCAACCGTCAACCTTCGTTGCACAAAATGTCCAT
GATGGCCCACAGAGTAAAAGTTATTCCATATTCTACATTTAGATTGAATTTGTCCGTTACATCTCCATAC
AATGCCGATTTCGACGGTGACGAAATGAATCTTCACGTTCCTCAGTCTGAGGAAACAAGGGCGGAACTTT
CTCAATTATGTGCTGTTCCTCTGCAAATTGTTTCACCACAATCTAACAAACCTTGTATGGGTATTGTTCA
AGATACTTTGTGTGGTATTCGTAAACTGACATTAAGAGATACATTTATAGAACTTGATCAAGTTTTGAAT
ATGCTTTATTGGGTTCCAGATTGGGATGGTGTTATTCCGACACCTGCAATTATCAAGCCCAAACCTTTGT
GGTCCGGTAAACAAATCTTGTCTGTGGCTATCCCAAACGGTATTCATTTACAACGTTTTGATGAGGGCAC
TACTCTGCTTTCTCCAAAGGATAATGGTATGCTTATTATTGACGGTCAAATCATTTTTGGTGTAGTAGAG
AAAAAAACCGTTGGATCCTCCAATGGTGGTTTAATTCATGTTGTTACGAGAGAAAAGGGACCTCAAGTTT
GTGCTAAGTTGTTTGGTAACATACAGAAAGTTGTTAACTTTTGGTTACTACATAATGGGTTTTCAACAGG
TATTGGTGATACCATTGCGGACGGCCCAACAATGAGGGAAATTACAGAGACAATTGCAGAGGCTAAAAAG
AAAGTTTTGGATGTTACGAAAGAAGCCCAGGCAAACTTATTGACTGCTAAACATGGTATGACTCTCCGTG
AGTCTTTTGAGGATAACGTTGTTCGGTTCCTAAATGAAGCAAGAGATAAGGCAGGTCGTTTAGCTGAAGT
CAATTTGAAAGATTTGAACAATGTGAAACAAATGGTTATGGCAGGTTCCAAGGGTTCATTTATTAATATC
GCGCAAATGTCAGCTTGTGTAGGACAGCAATCTGTTGAAGGTAAACGTATTGCTTTTGGGTTCGTTGATC
GTACCTTACCTCATTTCTCTAAAGATGATTACTCCCCAGAGTCTAAAGGTTTTGTTGAGAACTCATATTT
GAGAGGTTTGACCCCACAAGAATTTTTTTTCCATGCAATGGGTGGTCGTGAAGGTCTTATCGATACCGCC
GTCAAAACAGCCGAAACAGGTTATATTCAACGTCGTTTAGTGAAAGCTCTAGAAGATATCATGGTTCATT
ACGATAACACCACAAGAAACTCATTGGGTAACGTTATTCAGTTTATTTATGGTGAAGATGGTATGGATGC
TGCGCATATTGAAAAGCAATCGCTAGATACTATTGGTGGCTCCGATGCAGCTTTTGAAAAGAGATACAGA
GTTGATTTATTGAATACAGACCATACCCTTGATCCCTCACTATTGGAATCCGGATCTGAGATACTTGGCG
ATTTGAAACTTCAAGTTCTCCTGGATGAAGAATACAAACAATTAGTGAAAGATCGTAAATTTTTGAGGGA
AGTTTTTGTTGATGGTGAAGCAAACTGGCCATTACCAGTCAACATAAGACGTATTATTCAAAATGCTCAA
CAAACTTTCCACATAGATCATACGAAACCATCTGATTTAACAATCAAAGACATCGTTCTTGGTGTAAAGG
ATTTGCAAGAAAACTTATTAGTGTTGCGTGGTAAGAATGAAATTATACAAAATGCCCAGCGAGATGCAGT
TACATTGTTCTGCTGTTTATTACGTTCCCGTTTGGCCACACGTAGAGTTCTACAAGAGTACAGACTAACA
AAACAGGCATTCGATTGGGTATTAAGTAATATCGAGGCACAATTCCTCCGTTCTGTTGTTCACCCTGGTG
AAATGGTTGGTGTTCTAGCAGCCCAATCCATTGGTGAACCAGCCACACAAATGACCCTTAACACCTTCCA
TTTTGCTGGTGTTGCTTCCAAAAAAGTTACTTCTGGTGTCCCCCGTTTAAAGGAAATTTTGAATGTGGCC
AAAAACATGAAAACCCCTTCCTTGACTGTATACTTAGAGCCCGGGCATGCTGCCGATCAAGAACAAGCGA
AGTTGATCAGATCTGCTATCGAGCATACCACTTTAAAGAGTGTCACTATTGCTTCAGAAATTTACTATGA
TCCTGATCCACGTTCCACAGTTATTCCAGAAGATGAAGAAATTATCCAACTTCATTTCTCATTATTGGAT
GAAGAGGCTGAACAATCTTTTGACCAACAATCACCTTGGTTATTACGTCTGGAACTGGATCGTGCAGCAA
TGAATGATAAAGACTTAACAATGGGTCAGGTTGGTGAAAGAATCAAGCAAACATTCAAAAATGATTTGTT
TGTTATCTGGTCTGAAGACAACGATGAGAAGTTGATCATCCGTTGTCGTGTTGTTCGTCCAAAGTCACTA
GATGCTGAGACTGAAGCAGAAGAAGATCATATGTTGAAGAAAATTGAGAACACAATGTTAGAGAATATTA
CATTACGTGGTGTAGAGAACATCGAGCGTGTTGTCATGATGAAATATGACCGTAAAGTACCAAGTCCAAC
TGGTGAATACGTTAAGGAACCTGAATGGGTGTTGGAAACAGATGGTGTTAACTTATCTGAAGTTATGACT
GTTCCTGGTATCGACCCAACCAGAATCTATACCAACTCCTTCATTGATATAATGGAAGTTCTAGGTATTG
AAGCTGGTCGTGCAGCCTTGTATAAAGAAGTTTACAATGTTATTGCTTCTGATGGTTCGTATGTTAACTA
CCGTCATATGGCTTTGTTAGTCGATGTTATGACAACCCAAGGTGGCTTAACTTCTGTTACTCGTCATGGT
TTCAACAGATCAAATACAGGTGCCTTAATGAGATGTTCATTTGAAGAAACTGTCGAAATTTTGTTTGAAG
CTGGTGCTTCAGCCGAATTAGATGATTGTCGTGGTGTTTCGGAAAATGTCATTCTTGGTCAAATGGCTCC
AATCGGTACCGGTGCATTTGATGTGATGATCGATGAGGAGTCACTGGTAAAATACATGCCAGAACAAAAA
ATAACTGAGATTGAAGACGGACAAGATGGTGGCGTCACACCATACAGTAACGAAAGTGGTTTGGTCAATG
CAGATCTTGACGTTAAAGATGAGCTAATGTTTTCACCTCTGGTTGATTCGGGTTCAAATGACGCTATGGC
TGGAGGATTTACAGCGTACGGTGGTGCTGATTATGGTGAAGCCACGTCTCCATTTGGTGCTTATGGTGAA
GCTCTAGAAGTTCTGTTCCAGGGGCCCTTTGGAGTCTCCTCACCAGGCTTTTCTCCAACTTCCCCAACAT
ACTCTCCTACCTCTCCAGCGTACTCACCAACATCACCATCGTACTCACCAACATCACCATCGTACTCGCC
AACATCACCATCGTACTCACCTACATCACCATCGTATTCACCAACGTCACCATCATATTCGCCAACGTCA
CCATCATATTCGCCAACGTCGCCATCGTATTCTCCAACGTCACCATCGTATTCGCCAACGTCGCCTTCCT
ACTCTCCCACGTCGCCAAGCTACAGCCCTACGTCTCCTTCTTATTCTCCTACATCTCCATCATACTCTCC
TACGTCACCAAGTTACAGCCCAACGTCACCAAGTTACAGCCCAACGTCTCCAGCCTATTCCCCAACATCA
CCAAGTTATAGTCCTACATCGCCTTCATACTCTCCAACATCACCATCCTATTCCCCAACATCACCTTCTT
ACTCTCCCACCTCTCCAAACTATAGCCCTACTTCACCTTCTTACTCCCCAACATCTCCAGGCTACAGCCC
AGGATCTCCTGCATATTCTCCAAAGCAAGACGAACAAAAGCATAATGAAAATGAAAATTCCAGATGATAT
AGTATATCATCCTTACGTATTTGACGTTATTACATTATATATAGTTTCTCAAATAATATTTCTAGTTTAT
TTTTGTATCATAATAAAAACGTATACCAAATATACCATTATTTTTCATAGCATTATGGTAGGGATAGGGA
ATCAAGTAACTAATTTATATCCGCAGAGCATTGGGAAAACCAACGGCGCTAGTAAATGCATTTAAATTAC
GTCCGTCCAACTTCTAAGCTTAAGGGTTTCTCGAGGGGGGGCCCGGTACCAGCTTTTGTTCCCTTTAGTG
AGGGTTAATTTCGAGCTTGGCGTAATCATGGTCATAGCTGTTTCCTGTGTGAAATTGTTATCCGCTCACA
ATTCCACACAACATACGAGCCGGAAGCATAAAGTGTAAAGCCTGGGGTGCCTAATGAGTGAGCTAACTCA
CATTAATTGCGTTGCGCTCACTGCCCGCTTTCCAGTCGGGAAACCTGTCGTGCCAGCTGCATTAATGAAT
CGGCCAACGCGCGGGGAGAGGCGGTTTGCGTATTGGGCGCTCTTCCGCTTCCTCGCTCACTGACTCGCTG
CGCTCGGTCGTTCGGCTGCGGCGAGCGGTATCAGCTCACTCAAAGGCGGTAATACGGTTATCCACAGAAT
CAGGGGATAACGCAGGAAAGAACATGTGAGCAAAAGGCCAGCAAAAGGCCAGGAACCGTAAAAAGGCCGC
GTTGCTGGCGTTTTTCCATAGGCTCCGCCCCCCTGACGAGCATCACAAAAATCGACGCTCAAGTCAGAGG
T
